>Addgene plasmid #242972 | pLifeAct-mScarlet3-H_N1 | addgene full sequence | sequence record 492369 | Addgene NGS Result
CGTTACATAACTTACGGTAAATGGCCCGCCTGGCTGACCGCCCAACGACCCCCGCCCATTGACGTCAATA
ATGACGTATGTTCCCATAGTAACGCCAATAGGGACTTTCCATTGACGTCAATGGGTGGAGTATTTACGGT
AAACTGCCCACTTGGCAGTACATCAAGTGTATCATATGCCAAGTACGCCCCCTATTGACGTCAATGACGG
TAAATGGCCCGCCTGGCATTATGCCCAGTACATGACCTTATGGGACTTTCCTACTTGGCAGTACATCTAC
GTATTAGTCATCGCTATTACCATGGTGATGCGGTTTTGGCAGTACATCAATGGGCGTGGATAGCGGTTTG
ACTCACGGGGATTTCCAAGTCTCCACCCCATTGACGTCAATGGGAGTTTGTTTTGGCACCAAAATCAACG
GGACTTTCCAAAATGTCGTAACAACTCCGCCCCATTGACGCAAATGGGCGGTAGGCGTGTACGGTGGGAG
GTCTATATAAGCAGAGCTGGTTTAGTGAACCGTCAGATCCGCTAGCGCTACCGGACTCAGATCTCGAGCT
CAAGCTTCGAATTCCACCATGGGCGTGGCCGACCTGATCAAGAAGTTCGAGAGCATCAGCAAGGAGGAGG
GGGATCCACCGGTCGCCACCATGGATAGCACCGAGGCAGTGATCAAGGAGTTCATGCGGTTCAAGGTGCA
CATGGAGGGCTCCATGAACGGCCACGAGTTCGAGATCGAGGGCGAGGGCGAGGGCCGCCCCTACGAGGGC
ACCCAGACCGCCAAGCTGAGGGTGACCAAGGGTGGCCCCCTGCCCTTCTCCTGGGACATCCTGTCCCCTC
AGTTCATGTACGGCTCCAGGGCCTTCACGAAGCACCCCGCCGACATCCCCGACTACTGGAAGCAGTCCTT
CCCCGAGGGCTTCAAGTGGGAGCGCGTGATGAACTTCGAGGACGGCGGCGCCGTGTCCGTGGCCCAGGAC
ACCTCCCTGGAGGACGGCACCCTGATCTACAAGGTGAAGCTCCGCGGCACCAACTTCCCTCCTGACGGCC
CCGTAATGCAGAAGAAGACAATGGGCTGGGAAGCATCCACCGAGCGGTTGTACCCCGAGGACGTCGTGCT
GAAGGGCGACATTAAGCACGCCCTGCGCCTGAAGGACGGCGGCCGCTACCTGGCGGACTTCAAGACCACC
TACAGGGCCAAGAAGCCCGTGCAGATGCCCGGCGCCTTCAACATCGACCGCAAGTTGGACATCACATCCC
ACAACGAGGACTACACCGTGGTGGAACAGTACGAACGCTCCGTGGCCCGCCACTCCACCGGCGGCTCCGG
TGGCTCCTTGTACAAGTAAAGCGGCCGCGACTCTAGATCATAATCAGCCATACCACATTTGTAGAGGTTT
TACTTGCTTTAAAAAACCTCCCACACCTCCCCCTGAACCTGAAACATAAAATGAATGCAATTGTTGTTGT
TAACTTGTTTATTGCAGCTTATAATGGTTACAAATAAAGCAATAGCATCACAAATTTCACAAATAAAGCA
TTTTTTTCACTGCATTCTAGTTGTGGTTTGTCCAAACTCATCAATGTATCTTAAGGCGTAAATTGTAAGC
GTTAATATTTTGTTAAAATTCGCGTTAAATTTTTGTTAAATCAGCTCATTTTTTAACCAATAGGCCGAAA
TCGGCAAAATCCCTTATAAATCAAAAGAATAGACCGAGATAGGGT
[37 nt withheld, positions 1726-1762]
AAAGAACGTGGACTCCAACGTCAAAGG
[49 nt withheld, positions 1790-1838]
T
[91 nt withheld, positions 1840-1930]
G
[124 nt withheld, positions 1932-2055]
CAGGTGGCACTTTTCGGGGAAATGTGCGCGGAACCCCTATTTGTTTATTTTTCTAAATACATTCAAATAT
GTATCCGCTCATGAGACAATAACCCTGATAAATGCTTCAATAATATTGAAAAAGGAAGAGTCCTGAGGCG
GAAAGAACCAGCTGTGGAATGTGTGTCAGTTAGGGTGTGGAAAGTCCCCAGGCTCCCCAGCAGGCAGAAG
TATGCAAAGCATGCATCTCAATTAGTCAGCAACCAGGTGTGGAAAGTCCCCAGGCTCCCCAGCAGGCAGA
AGTATGCAAAGCATGCATCTCAATTAGTCAGCAACCATAGTCCCGCCCCTAACTCCGCCCATCCCGCCCC
TAACTCCGCCCAGTTCCGCCCATTCTCCGCCCCATGGCTGACTAATTTTTTTTATTTATGCAGAGGCCGA
GGCCGCCTCGGCCTCTGAGCTATTCCAGAAGTAGTGAGGAGGCTTTTTTGGAGGCCTAGGCTTTTGCAAA
GATCGATCAAGAGACAGGATGAGGATCGTTTCGCATGATTGAACAAGATGGATTGCACGCAGGTTCTCCG
GCCGCTTGGGTGGAGAGGCTATTCGGCTATGACTGGGCACAACAGACAATCGGCTGCTCTGATGCCGCCG
TGTTCCGGCTGTCAGCGCAGGGGCGCCCGGTTCTTTTTGTCAAGACCGACCTGTCCGGTGCCCTGAATGA
ACTGCAAGACGAGGCAGCGCGGCTATCGTGGCTGGCCACGACGGGCGTTCCTTGCGCAGCTGTGCTCGAC
GTTGTCACTGAAGCGGGAAGGGACTGGCTGCTATTGGGCGAAGTGCCGGGGCAGGATCTCCTGTCATCTC
ACCTTGCTCCTGCCGAGAAAGTATCCATCATGGCTGATGCAATGCGGCGGCTGCATACGCTTGATCCGGC
TACCTGCCCATTCGACCACCAAGCGAAACATCGCATCGAGCGAGCACGTACTCGGATGGAAGCCGGTCTT
GTCGATCAGGATGATCTGGACGAAGAGCATCAGGGGCTCGCGCCAGCCGAACTGTTCGCCAGGCTCAAGG
CGAGCATGCCCGACGGCGAGGATCTCGTCGTGACCCATGGCGATGCCTGCTTGCCGAATATCATGGTGGA
AAATGGCCGCTTTTCTGGATTCATCGACTGTGGCCGGCTGGGTGTGGCGGACCGCTATCAGGACATAGCG
TTGGCTACCCGTGATATTGCTGAAGAGCTTGGCGGCGAATGGGCTGACCGCTTCCTCGTGCTTTACGGTA
TCGCCGCTCCCGATTCGCAGCGCATCGCCTTCTATCGCCTTCTTGACGAGTTCTTCTGAGCGGGACTCTG
GGGTTCGAAATGACCGACCAAGCGACGCCCAACCTGCCATCACGAGATTTCGATTCCACCGCCGCCTTCT
ATGAAAGGTTGGGCTTCGGAATCGTTTTCCGGGACGCCGGCTGGATGATCCTCCAGCGCGGGGATCTCAT
GCTGGAGTTCTTCGCCCACCCTAGGGGGAGGCTAACTGAAACACGGAAGGAGACAATACCGGAAGGAACC
CGCGCTATGACGGCAATAAAAAGACAGAATAAAACGCACGGTGTTGGGTCGTTTGTTCATAAACGCGGGG
TTCGGTCCCAGGGCTGGCACTCTGTCGATACCCCACCGAGACCCCATTGGGGCCAATACGCCCGCGTTTC
TTCCTTTTCCCCACCCCACCCCCCAAGTTCGGGTGAAGGCCCAGGGCTCGCAGCCAACGTCGGGGCGGCA
GGCCCTGCCATAGCCTCAGGTTACTCATATATACTTTAGATTGATTTAAAACTTCATTTTTAATTTAAAA
GGATCTAGGTGAAGATCCTTTTTGATAATCTCATGACCAAAATCCCTTAACGTGAGTTTTCGTTCCACTG
AGCGTCAGACCCCGTAGAAAAGATCAAAGGATCTTCTTGAGATCCTTTTTTTCTGCGCGTAATCTGCTGC
TTGCAAACAAAAAAACCACCGCTACCAGCGGTGGTTTGTTTGCCGGATCAAGAGCTACCAACTCTTTTTC
CGAAGGTAACTGGCTTCAGCAGAGCGCAGATACCAAATACTGTTCTTCTAGTGTAGCCGTAGTTAGGCCA
CCACTTCAAGAACTCTGTAGCACCGCCTACATACCTCGCTCTGCTAATCCTGTTACCAGTGGCTGCTGCC
AGTGGCGATAAGTCGTGTCTTACCGGGTTGGACTCAAGACGATAGTTACCGGATAAGGCGCAGCGGTCGG
GCTGAACGGGGGGTTCGTGCACACAGCCCAGCTTGGAGCGAACGACCTACACCGAACTGAGATACCTACA
GCGTGAGCTATGAGAAAGCGCCACGCTTCCCGAAGGGAGAAAGGCGGACAGGTATCCGGTAAGCGGCAGG
GTCGGAACAGGAGAGCGCACGAGGGAGCTTCCAGGGGGAAACGCCTGGTATCTTTATAGTCCTGTCGGGT
TTCGCCACCTCTGACTTGAGCGTCGATTTTTGTGATGCTCGTCAGGGGGGCGGAGCCTATGGAAAAACGC
CAGCAACGCGGCCTTTTTACGGTTCCTGGCCTTTTGCTGGCCTTTTGCTCACATGTTCTTTCCTGCGTTA
TCCCCTGATTCTGTGGATAACCGTATTACCGCCATGCATTAGTTATTAATAGTAATCAATTACGGGGTCA
TTAGTTCATAGCCCATATATGGAGTTCCG
Features (pLannotate 1.2.2; 16 found; start..end, strand, type, name):
      1..304     +  enhancer       CMV enhancer: human cytomegalovirus immediate early enhancer
    305..508     +  promoter       CMV promoter: human cytomegalovirus (CMV) immediate early promoter
    531..574     +  misc_feature   MCS (fragment): multiple cloning site
    579..662     +  CDS            ABP140 (fragment): AB140_YEAST - Also known as TRM140. Experimental evidence at protein level: Swiss-Prot protein existence level 1. S-adenosyl-L-methionine-dependent methyltransferase that mediates N(3)-methylcytidine modification of residue 32 of the tRNA anticodon loop of tRNA(Thr) and tRNA(Ser). Binds F-actin and shows weak F-actin cross-linking activity. From Saccharomyces cerevisiae (strain ATCC 204508 / S288c) (Baker's yeast).
    651..1321    +  CDS            mScarlet-2I (fragment): mScarlet-I derivative in which the N- and C-termini have been modified to reduce cytotoxicity (Valbuena et al., 2020) preserves the original mammalian codon optimization
   1366..1449    +  CDS            large T antigen (fragment): large T antigen from SV40 (simian virus 40)
   1472..1593    +  polyA_signal   SV40 poly(A) signal: SV40 polyadenylation signal
   1627..2055    -  rep_origin     f1 ori (sequence partly withheld): f1 bacteriophage origin of replication; arrow indicates direction of (+) strand synthesis
   2082..2186    +  promoter       AmpR promoter: bla
   2188..2545    +  promoter       SV40 promoter: SV40 enhancer and early promoter
   2580..3374    +  CDS            NeoR/KanR: aminoglycoside phosphotransferase from Tn5; aph(3')-II (or nptII); confers resistance to neomycin, kanamycin, and G418 (Geneticin®)
   3395..3547    +  CDS            ble (fragment): BLE_KLEPN - Experimental evidence at protein level: Swiss-Prot protein existence level 1. Binding protein with a strong affinity to the bleomycin family of antibiotics. Binds to CL990; an antimitotic-antibiotic compound. From Klebsiella pneumoniae.
   3606..3653    +  polyA_signal   HSV TK poly(A) signal: herpes simplex virus thymidine kinase polyadenylation signal (Cole and Stacy, 1985)
   3744..3760    -  polyA_signal   bGH poly(A) signal (fragment): bovine growth hormone polyadenylation signal
   3982..4570    +  rep_origin     ori: high-copy-number ColE1/pMB1/pBR322/pUC origin of replication
   4685..4744    +  enhancer       CMV enhancer (fragment): human cytomegalovirus immediate early enhancer
