[The description below was written by a language model from this plasmid's Addgene catalogue record and pLannotate feature annotations shown in this document.]
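Description:
pLifeAct-mScarlet3-H_N1 is a mammalian expression plasmid built on the pN1 backbone, an N1-type vector in which the fluorescent protein sits downstream of the cloning site so that the partner sequence is fused to its N-terminus. It is a 4,744 nt high-copy plasmid that replicates in E. coli from a ColE1/pUC-type origin and also carries an f1 phage origin. Selection relies on a single Tn5 aminoglycoside phosphotransferase (NeoR/KanR) gene placed behind tandem bacterial (bla) and SV40 early promoters and followed by the HSV TK polyadenylation signal. This arrangement gives kanamycin resistance in bacteria and can give G418 resistance in transfected mammalian cells.

The payload is driven by the human cytomegalovirus immediate early enhancer and promoter and terminated by the SV40 poly(A) signal. It encodes Lifeact, the short F-actin-binding peptide taken from the N-terminus of the yeast protein Abp140 (which is why the annotation reports an ABP140 fragment), fused in frame to the red fluorescent protein mScarlet3-H. The automated annotation labels the fluorescent protein region as an mScarlet-2I fragment, which most likely reflects the closest match in the tool's database to this related mScarlet-family variant rather than the actual identity given in the catalogue entry. Other small hits, such as the large T antigen, ble and bGH poly(A) fragments, appear to be backbone remnants or partial matches rather than functional elements. The construct is intended for expression in mammalian cells to label actin filaments red for fluorescence imaging.
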