Addgene plasmid #242972: pLifeAct-mScarlet3-H_N1
Purpose: Construct for labelling actin filaments in mammalian cells with lifeact-mScarlet3-H
Depositing lab: Dorus Gadella. Depositing organization: University of Amsterdam.
Backbone
  Vector backbone: pN1
  Vector type: Mammalian Expression
Growth in bacteria
  Bacterial resistance: Kanamycin, 50 μg/mL
  Growth temperature: 37°C
  Growth strain: DH5alpha
  Copy number: High Copy
Gene/Insert
  Gene/Insert name: Lifeact-mScarlet3-H
  Species: Other
  Promoter: CMV
  Cloning method: Restriction Enzyme; 5′ cloning site Unknown (unknown if destroyed)
Terms and licenses: Academic/Nonprofit Terms; Industry Terms: Not Available to Industry
How to cite: pLifeAct-mScarlet3-H_N1 was a gift from Dorus Gadella (Addgene plasmid # 242972 ; http://n2t.net/addgene:242972 ; RRID:Addgene_242972)
