>Addgene plasmid #242972 | pLifeAct-mScarlet3-H_N1 | depositor partial sequence | sequence record 478995 | Lifeact-mScarlet3-H
ATGGGCGTGGCCGACCTGATCAAGAAGTTCGAGAGCATCAGCAAGGAGGAGGGGGATCCACCGGTCGCCA
CCATGGATAGCACCGAGGCAGTGATCAAGGAGTTCATGCGGTTCAAGGTGCACATGGAGGGCTCCATGAA
CGGCCACGAGTTCGAGATCGAGGGCGAGGGCGAGGGCCGCCCCTACGAGGGCACCCAGACCGCCAAGCTG
AGGGTGACCAAGGGTGGCCCCCTGCCCTTCTCCTGGGACATCCTGTCCCCTCAGTTCATGTACGGCTCCA
GGGCCTTCACGAAGCACCCCGCCGACATCCCCGACTACTGGAAGCAGTCCTTCCCCGAGGGCTTCAAGTG
GGAGCGCGTGATGAACTTCGAGGACGGCGGCGCCGTGTCCGTGGCCCAGGACACCTCCCTGGAGGACGGC
ACCCTGATCTACAAGGTGAAGCTCCGCGGCACCAACTTCCCTCCTGACGGCCCCGTAATGCAGAAGAAGA
CAATGGGCTGGGAAGCATCCACCGAGCGGTTGTACCCCGAGGACGTCGTGCTGAAGGGCGACATTAAGCA
CGCCCTGCGCCTGAAGGACGGCGGCCGCTACCTGGCGGACTTCAAGACCACCTACAGGGCCAAGAAGCCC
GTGCAGATGCCCGGCGCCTTCAACATCGACCGCAAGTTGGACATCACATCCCACAACGAGGACTACACCG
TGGTGGAACAGTACGAACGCTCCGTGGCCCGCCACTCCACCGGCGGCTCCGGTGGCTCCTTGTACAAG
